Addgene plasmid #143643: TFORF2860
Purpose: Lentiviral vector for overexpressing transcription factor ORFs with unique 24-bp barcodes. Barcodes facilitate identification of transcription factors in pooled screens.
Depositing lab: Feng Zhang. Depositing organization: Broad Institute. Publication: A transcription factor atlas of directed differentiation. Joung J, Ma S, Tay T, Geiger-Schuller KR, Kirchgatterer PC, Verdine VK, Guo B, Arias-Garcia MA, Allen WE, Singh A, Kuksenko O, Abudayyeh OO, Gootenberg JS, Fu Z, Macrae RK, Buenrostro JD, Regev A, Zhang F. Cell. 2023 Jan 5;186(1):209-229.e26. doi: 10.1016/j.cell.2022.11.026. PubMed 36608654.
Backbone
  Vector backbone: pLX_TRC317
  Backbone manufacturer: Broad Institute Genetic Perturbation Platform
  Backbone size w/o insert (bp): 8264
  Vector type: Mammalian Expression, Lentiviral
  Selectable markers: Puromycin
Growth in bacteria
  Bacterial resistance: Ampicillin, 100 μg/mL
  Growth temperature: 37°C
  Growth strain: NEB Stable
  Copy number: High Copy
Gene/Insert
  Gene/Insert name: ID1
  Species: H. sapiens (human)
  Insert size (bp): 569
  Entrez Gene: ID1 (a.k.a. ID, bHLHb24)
  Promoter: EF1a
  Cloning method: Unknown
  Sequencing primers: 5′ GGGTGGAGACTGAAGTTAGGCCAG; 3′ CACATAGCGTAAAAGGAGCAACATAG
Terms and licenses: Academic/Nonprofit Terms; Industry Terms: Not Available to Industry
Depositor comments: NM_002165,ENST00000376112 . The transcription factor ORF portion of this plasmid was synthesized by Genewiz. Please test multiple small colonies in case of plasmid recombination. To make this collection available in a timely manner, a portion of this collection was not fully sequenced by Addgene. If an Addgene verified full plasmid sequence is not available, please contact us prior to placing an order to request the full sequence.
How to cite: TFORF2860 was a gift from Feng Zhang (Addgene plasmid # 143643 ; http://n2t.net/addgene:143643 ; RRID:Addgene_143643)
