[The description below was written by a language model from this plasmid's Addgene catalogue record and pLannotate feature annotations shown in this document.]
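Description:
TFORF2860 is a third-generation-style, self-inactivating lentiviral expression plasmid built on the pLX_TRC317 backbone and carrying the human ID1 open reading frame. It belongs to a barcoded transcription factor ORF collection. It is propagated in E. coli through a high-copy ColE1/pUC-type origin with ampicillin selection (AmpR under its own bla promoter). The backbone also retains an f1 origin and remnants of a lac/lacZα cloning region flanked by T7 and T3 promoters. The depositor notes that the plasmid can recombine in bacteria, a common concern for LTR-containing vectors.

The viral genome is transcribed from an RSV promoter fused to a truncated HIV-1 5' LTR. This is followed by the Ψ packaging signal with a partial gag sequence and the RRE for Rev-dependent nuclear export, and the genome ends in a ΔU3 3' LTR with a downstream SV40 polyadenylation signal. Within this unit, an SV40 early promoter/origin drives a puromycin N-acetyltransferase gene for selecting transduced mammalian cells. After a cPPT/CTS element, the strong constitutive EF-1α promoter drives ID1, and a WPRE downstream enhances transcript expression. ID1 is a helix-loop-helix regulator that lacks a basic DNA-binding domain and inhibits bHLH transcription factors by heterodimerising with them.

According to the catalogue entry, each ORF in the collection is paired with a unique 24-bp barcode, although the barcode is not separately annotated in the feature table. A short U6 promoter fragment is annotated between the ORF and the WPRE, but the record does not explain its role. The construct is intended for ID1 overexpression in pooled screens, where the barcodes identify which factor each cell received, as in directed-differentiation studies.
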