Features (pLannotate 1.2.2; 31 found; start..end, strand, type, name):
      5..231     +  promoter       RSV promoter: Rous sarcoma virus enhancer/promoter
    232..412     +  LTR            5' LTR (truncated): truncated 5' long terminal repeat (LTR) from HIV-1
    459..584     +  misc_feature   HIV-1 Ψ: packaging signal of human immunodeficiency virus type 1
    568..931     +  CDS            HIV-1 gag (fragment): gag protein from human immunodeficiency virus 1; gag
   1077..1310    +  misc_feature   RRE: The Rev response element (RRE) of HIV-1 allows for Rev-dependent mRNA export from the nucleus to the cytoplasm.
   1687..1713    +  CDS            Rev (fragment): human immunodeficiency virus 1 (HIV-1) Rev protein; rev; enhances nuclear export of unspliced and incompletely spliced viral mRNAs
   1720..1743    +  promoter       SV40 promoter (fragment): SV40 early promoter
   1744..1815    +  promoter       SV40 promoter (fragment): SV40 enhancer and early promoter
   1839..1974    +  rep_origin     SV40 ori: SV40 origin of replication
   2020..2616    +  CDS            PuroR (fragment): puromycin N-acetyltransferase; pac from Streptomyces; confers resistance to puromycin
   2665..2782    +  misc_feature   cPPT/CTS: central polypurine tract and central termination sequence of HIV-1
   2847..2913    +  CDS            small t antigen (fragment): SV40 (simian virus 40) small t antigen
   2920..4098    +  promoter       EF-1α promoter: strong constitutive promoter for human elongation factor EF-1α
   4115..4579    +  CDS            ID1: ID1_HUMAN - Also known as BHLHB24, ID. Experimental evidence at protein level: Swiss-Prot protein existence level 1. Transcriptional regulator (lacking a basic DNA binding domain) which negatively regulates the basic helix-loop-helix (bHLH) transcription factors by forming heterodimers and inhibiting their DNA binding and transcriptional activity. Implicated in regulating a variety of cellular processes, including cellular growth, senescence, differentiation, apoptosis, angiogenesis, and neoplastic transformation. Inhibits skeletal muscle and cardiac myocyte differentiation. Regulates the circ
   4595..4648    +  promoter       U6 promoter (fragment): RNA polymerase III promoter for human U6 snRNA
   4690..5278    +  misc_feature   WPRE: woodchuck hepatitis virus posttranscriptional regulatory element
   5329..5348    +  misc_feature   cPPT/CTS (fragment): central polypurine tract and central termination sequence of HIV-1
   5350..5583    +  LTR            3' LTR (ΔU3): self-inactivating 3' long terminal repeat (LTR) from HIV-1
   5661..5782    +  polyA_signal   SV40 poly(A) signal: SV40 polyadenylation signal
   5822..5957    +  rep_origin     SV40 ori: SV40 origin of replication
   5978..5996    -  promoter       T7 promoter: promoter for bacteriophage T7 RNA polymerase
   6004..6159    +  CDS            lacZα (fragment): LacZα fragment of β-galactosidase; lacZ fragment
   6164..6592    +  rep_origin     f1 ori (sequence partly withheld): f1 bacteriophage origin of replication; arrow indicates direction of (+) strand synthesis
   6645..6749    +  promoter       AmpR promoter: bla
   6750..7610    +  CDS            AmpR: β-lactamase; bla; confers resistance to ampicillin, carbenicillin, and related antibiotics
   7781..8369    +  rep_origin     ori: high-copy-number ColE1/pMB1/pBR322/pUC origin of replication
   8552..8644    +  CDS            lacI (fragment): lac repressor; lacI; The lac repressor binds to the lac operator to inhibit transcription in E. coli. This inhibition can be relieved by adding lactose or isopropyl-β-D-thiogalactopyranoside (IPTG).
   8657..8678    +  protein_bind   CAP binding site: CAP binding activates transcription in the presence of cAMP. E. coli catabolite activator protein
   8693..8723    +  promoter       lac promoter: promoter for the E. coli lac operon
   8731..8747    +  protein_bind   lac operator: The lac repressor binds to the lac operator to inhibit transcription in E. coli. This inhibition can be relieved by adding lactose or isopropyl-β-D-thiogalactopyranoside (IPTG). lac repressor encoded by lacI
   8792..8810    +  promoter       T3 promoter: promoter for bacteriophage T3 RNA polymerase
>Addgene plasmid #143643 | TFORF2860 | addgene full sequence | sequence record 392313 | Addgene NGS Result
TTAATGTAGTCTTATGCAATACTCTTGTAGTCTTGCAACATGGTAACGATGAGTTAGCAACATGCCTTAC
AAGGAGAGAAAAAGCACCGTGCATGCCGATTGGTGGAAGTAAGGTGGTACGATCGTGCCTTATTAGGAAG
GCAACAGACGGGTCTGACATGGATTGGACGAACCACTGAATTGCCGCATTGCAGAGATATTGTATTTAAG
TGCCTAGCTCGATACATAAACGGGTCTCTCTGGTTAGACCAGATCTGAGCCTGGGAGCTCTCTGGCTAAC
TAGGGAACCCACTGCTTAAGCCTCAATAAAGCTTGCCTTGAGTGCTTCAAGTAGTGTGTGCCCGTCTGTT
GTGTGACTCTGGTAACTAGAGATCCCTCAGACCCTTTTAGTCAGTGTGGAAAATCTCTAGCAGTGGCGCC
CGAACAGGGACTTGAAAGCGAAAGGGAAACCAGAGGAGCTCTCTCGACGCAGGACTCGGCTTGCTGAAGC
GCGCACGGCAAGAGGCGAGGGGCGGCGACTGGTGAGTACGCCAAAAATTTTGACTAGCGGAGGCTAGAAG
GAGAGAGATGGGTGCGAGAGCGTCAGTATTAAGCGGGGGAGAATTAGATCGCGATGGGAAAAAATTCGGT
TAAGGCCAGGGGGAAAGAAAAAATATAAATTAAAACATATAGTATGGGCAAGCAGGGAGCTAGAACGATT
CGCAGTTAATCCTGGCCTGTTAGAAACATCAGAAGGCTGTAGACAAATACTGGGACAGCTACAACCATCC
CTTCAGACAGGATCAGAAGAACTTAGATCATTATATAATACAGTAGCAACCCTCTATTGTGTGCATCAAA
GGATAGAGATAAAAGACACCAAGGAAGCTTTAGACAAGATAGAGGAAGAGCAAAACAAAAGTAAGACCAC
CGCACAGCAAGCGGCCGCTGATCTTCAGACCTGGAGGAGGAGATATGAGGGACAATTGGAGAAGTGAATT
ATATAAATATAAAGTAGTAAAAATTGAACCATTAGGAGTAGCACCCACCAAGGCAAAGAGAAGAGTGGTG
CAGAGAGAAAAAAGAGCAGTGGGAATAGGAGCTTTGTTCCTTGGGTTCTTGGGAGCAGCAGGAAGCACTA
TGGGCGCAGCGTCAATGACGCTGACGGTACAGGCCAGACAATTATTGTCTGGTATAGTGCAGCAGCAGAA
CAATTTGCTGAGGGCTATTGAGGCGCAACAGCATCTGTTGCAACTCACAGTCTGGGGCATCAAGCAGCTC
CAGGCAAGAATCCTGGCTGTGGAAAGATACCTAAAGGATCAACAGCTCCTGGGGATTTGGGGTTGCTCTG
GAAAACTCATTTGCACCACTGCTGTGCCTTGGAATGCTAGTTGGAGTAATAAATCTCTGGAACAGATTTG
GAATCACACGACCTGGATGGAGTGGGACAGAGAAATTAACAATTACACAAGCTTAATACACTCCTTAATT
GAAGAATCGCAAAACCAGCAAGAAAAGAATGAACAAGAATTATTGGAATTAGATAAATGGGCAAGTTTGT
GGAATTGGTTTAACATAACAAATTGGCTGTGGTATATAAAATTATTCATAATGATAGTAGGAGGCTTGGT
AGGTTTAAGAATAGTTTTTGCTGTACTTTCTATAGTGAATAGAGTTAGGCAGGGATATTCACCATTATCG
TTTCAGACCCACCTCCCAACCCCGAGGGGACCCATGCATTGCATCTCAATTAGTCAGCAACCAGGTGTGG
AAAGTCCCCAGGCTCCCCAGCAGGCAGAAGTATGCAAAGCATGCGTCTCAATTAGTCAGCAACCATAGTC
CCGCCCCTAACTCCGCCCATCCCGCCCCTAACTCCGCCCAGTTCCGCCCATTCTCCGCCCCATGGCTGAC
TAATTTTTTTTATTTATGCAGAGGCCGAGGCCGCCTCGGCCTCTGAGCTATTCCAGAAGTAGTGAGGAGG
CTTTTTTGGAGGCCTAGGCTTTTGCAAAAAGCTTTCTAGAGGTACCACCGGAGCTTACCATGACCGAGTA
CAAGCCCACGGTGCGCCTCGCCACCCGCGACGACGTCCCCAGGGCCGTACGCACCCTCGCCGCCGCGTTC
GCCGACTACCCCGCCACGCGCCACACCGTCGATCCGGACCGCCACATCGAGCGGGTCACCGAGCTGCAAG
AACTCTTCCTCACGCGCGTCGGGCTCGACATCGGCAAGGTGTGGGTCGCGGACGACGGCGCCGCCGTGGC
GGTCTGGACCACGCCGGAGAGCGTCGAAGCGGGGGCGGTGTTCGCCGAGATCGGCCCGCGCATGGCCGAG
TTGAGCGGTTCCCGGCTGGCCGCGCAGCAACAGATGGAAGGCCTCCTGGCGCCGCACCGGCCCAAGGAGC
CCGCGTGGTTCCTGGCCACCGTCGGCGTCTCGCCCGACCACCAGGGCAAGGGTCTGGGCAGCGCCGTCGT
GCTCCCCGGAGTGGAGGCGGCCGAGCGCGCCGGGGTGCCCGCCTTCCTGGAGACCTCCGCGCCCCGCAAC
CTCCCCTTCTACGAGCGGCTCGGCTTCACCGTCACCGCCGACGTCGAGGTGCCCGAAGGACCGCGCACCT
GGTGCATGACCCGCAAGCCCGGTGCCAGTTAACGAATTCTAGATCTTGAGACAAATGGCAGTATTCATCC
ACAATTTTAAAAGAAAAGGGGGGATTGGGGGGTACAGTGCAGGGGAAAGAATAGTAGACATAATAGCAAC
AGACATACAAACTAAAGAATTACAAAAACAAATTACAAAAATTCAAAATTTTCGGGTTTATTACAGGGAC
AGCAGAGATCCACTTTGGCGCCGGCTCGAGGCCTGCAGGTGCAAAGATGGATAAAGTTTTAAACAGAGAG
GAATCTTTGCAGCTAATGGACCTTCTAGGTCTTGAAAGGAGTGGGAATTGGCTCCGGTGCCCGTCAGTGG
GCAGAGCGCACATCGCCCACAGTCCCCGAGAAGTTGGGGGGAGGGGTCGGCAATTGAACCGGTGCCTAGA
GAAGGTGGCGCGGGGTAAACTGGGAAAGTGATGTCGTGTACTGGCTCCGCCTTTTTCCCGAGGGTGGGGG
AGAACCGTATATAAGTGCAGTAGTCGCCGTGAACGTTCTTTTTCGCAACGGGTTTGCCGCCAGAACACAG
GTAAGTGCCGTGTGTGGTTCCCGCGGGCCTGGCCTCTTTACGGGTTATGGCCCTTGCGTGCCTTGAATTA
CTTCCACCTGGCTGCAGTACGTGATTCTTGATCCCGAGCTTCGGGTTGGAAGTGGGTGGGAGAGTTCGAG
GCCTTGCGCTTAAGGAGCCCCTTCGCCTCGTGCTTGAGTTGAGGCCTGGCCTGGGCGCTGGGGCCGCCGC
GTGCGAATCTGGTGGCACCTTCGCGCCTGTCTCGCTGCTTTCGATAAGTCTCTAGCCATTTAAAATTTTT
GATGACCTGCTGCGACGCTTTTTTTCTGGCAAGATAGTCTTGTAAATGCGGGCCAAGATCTGCACACTGG
TATTTCGGTTTTTGGGGCCGCGGGCGGCGACGGGGCCCGTGCGTCCCAGCGCACATGTTCGGCGAGGCGG
GGCCTGCGAGCGCGGCCACCGAGAATCGGACGGGGGTAGTCTCAAGCTGGCCGGCCTGCTCTGGTGCCTG
GCCTCGCGCCGCCGTGTATCGCCCCGCCCTGGGCGGCAAGGCTGGCCCGGTCGGCACCAGTTGCGTGAGC
GGAAAGATGGCCGCTTCCCGGCCCTGCTGCAGGGAGCTCAAAATGGAGGACGCGGCGCTCGGGAGAGCGG
GCGGGTGAGTCACCCACACAAAGGAAAAGGGCCTTTCCGTCCTCAGCCGTCGCTTCATGTGACTCCACGG
AGTACCGGGCGCCGTCCAGGCACCTCGATTAGTTCTCGAGCTTTTGGAGTACGTCGTCTTTAGGTTGGGG
GGAGGGGTTTTATGCGATGGAGTTTCCCCACACTGAGTGGGTGGAGACTGAAGTTAGGCCAGCTTGGCAC
TTGATGTAATTCTCCTTGGAATTTGCCCTTTTTGAGTTTGGATCTTGGTTCATTCTCAAGCCTCAGACAG
TGGTTCAAAGTTTTTTTCTTCCATTTCAGGTGTCGTGAGGCTAGCACCGCCACCATGAAAGTCGCCAGTG
GCAGCACCGCCACCGCCGCCGCGGGCCCCAGCTGCGCGCTGAAGGCCGGCAAGACAGCGAGCGGTGCGGG
CGAGGTGGTGCGCTGTCTGTCTGAGCAGAGCGTGGCCATCTCGCGCTGCGCCGGGGGCGCCGGGGCGCGC
CTGCCTGCCCTGCTGGACGAGCAGCAGGTAAACGTGCTGCTCTACGACATGAACGGCTGTTACTCACGCC
TCAAGGAGCTGGTGCCCACCCTGCCCCAGAACCGCAAGGTGAGCAAGGTGGAGATTCTCCAGCACGTCAT
CGACTACATCAGGGACCTTCAGTTGGAGCTGAACTCGGAATCCGAAGTTGGAACCCCCGGGGGCCGAGGG
CTGCCGGTCCGGGCTCCGCTCAGCACCCTCAACGGCGAGATCAGCGCCCTGACGGCCGAGGCGGCATGCG
TTCCTGCGGACGATCGCATCTTGTGTCGCTAGTAATGAACTAGTCCGTAACTTGAAAGTATTTCGATTTC
TTGGCTTTATATATCTTGTGGAAAGGACGAGTACACGACTACCGGAGACACGACACGCGTTAAGTCGACA
ATCAACCTCTGGATTACAAAATTTGTGAAAGATTGACTGGTATTCTTAACTATGTTGCTCCTTTTACGCT
ATGTGGATACGCTGCTTTAATGCCTTTGTATCATGCTATTGCTTCCCGTATGGCTTTCATTTTCTCCTCC
TTGTATAAATCCTGGTTGCTGTCTCTTTATGAGGAGTTGTGGCCCGTTGTCAGGCAACGTGGCGTGGTGT
GCACTGTGTTTGCTGACGCAACCCCCACTGGTTGGGGCATTGCCACCACCTGTCAGCTCCTTTCCGGGAC
TTTCGCTTTCCCCCTCCCTATTGCCACGGCGGAACTCATCGCCGCCTGCCTTGCCCGCTGCTGGACAGGG
GCTCGGCTGTTGGGCACTGACAATTCCGTGGTGTTGTCGGGGAAATCATCGTCCTTTCCTTGGCTGCTCG
CCTGTGTTGCCACCTGGATTCTGCGCGGGACGTCCTTCTGCTACGTCCCTTCGGCCCTCAATCCAGCGGA
CCTTCCTTCCCGCGGCCTGCTGCCGGCTCTGCGGCCTCTTCCGCGTCTTCGCCTTCGCCCTCAGACGAGT
CGGATCTCCCTTTGGGCCGCCTCCCCGCGTCGACTTTAAGACCAATGACTTACAAGGCAGCTGTAGATCT
TAGCCACTTTTTAAAAGAAAAGGGGGGACTGGAAGGGCTAATTCACTCCCAACGAAGACAAGATCTGCTT
TTTGCTTGTACTGGGTCTCTCTGGTTAGACCAGATCTGAGCCTGGGAGCTCTCTGGCTAACTAGGGAACC
CACTGCTTAAGCCTCAATAAAGCTTGCCTTGAGTGCTTCAAGTAGTGTGTGCCCGTCTGTTGTGTGACTC
TGGTAACTAGAGATCCCTCAGACCCTTTTAGTCAGTGTGGAAAATCTCTAGCAGTACGTATAGTAGTTCA
TGTCATCTTATTATTCAGTATTTATAACTTGCAAAGAAATGAATATCAGAGAGTGAGAGGAACTTGTTTA
TTGCAGCTTATAATGGTTACAAATAAAGCAATAGCATCACAAATTTCACAAATAAAGCATTTTTTTCACT
GCATTCTAGTTGTGGTTTGTCCAAACTCATCAATGTATCTTATCATGTCTGGCTCTAGCTATCCCGCCCC
TAACTCCGCCCATCCCGCCCCTAACTCCGCCCAGTTCCGCCCATTCTCCGCCCCATGGCTGACTAATTTT
TTTTATTTATGCAGAGGCCGAGGCCGCCTCGGCCTCTGAGCTATTCCAGAAGTAGTGAGGAGGCTTTTTT
GGAGGCCTAGGGACGTACCCAATTCGCCCTATAGTGAGTCGTATTACGCGCGCTCACTGGCCGTCGTTTT
ACAACGTCGTGACTGGGAAAACCCTGGCGTTACCCAACTTAATCGCCTTGCAGCACATCCCCCTTTCGCC
AGCTGGCGTAATAGCGAAGAGGCCCGCACCGATCGCCCTTCCCAACAGTTGCGCAGCCTGAATGGCGAAT
GGG
[124 nt withheld, positions 6164-6287]
C
[91 nt withheld, positions 6289-6379]
A
[49 nt withheld, positions 6381-6429]
CCTTTGACGTTGGAGTCCACGTTCTTT
[37 nt withheld, positions 6457-6493]
ACCCTATCTCGGTCTATTCTTTTGATTTATAAGGGATTTTGCCGATTTCGGCCTATTGGTTAAAAAATGA
GCTGATTTAACAAAAATTTAACGCGAATTTTAACAAAATATTAACGCTTACAATTTAGGTGGCACTTTTC
GGGGAAATGTGCGCGGAACCCCTATTTGTTTATTTTTCTAAATACATTCAAATATGTATCCGCTCATGAG
ACAATAACCCTGATAAATGCTTCAATAATATTGAAAAAGGAAGAGTATGAGTATTCAACATTTCCGTGTC
GCCCTTATTCCCTTTTTTGCGGCATTTTGCCTTCCTGTTTTTGCTCACCCAGAAACGCTGGTGAAAGTAA
AAGATGCTGAAGATCAGTTGGGTGCACGAGTGGGTTACATCGAACTGGATCTCAACAGCGGTAAGATCCT
TGAGAGTTTTCGCCCCGAAGAACGTTTTCCAATGATGAGCACTTTTAAAGTTCTGCTATGTGGCGCGGTA
TTATCCCGTATTGACGCCGGGCAAGAGCAACTCGGTCGCCGCATACACTATTCTCAGAATGACTTGGTTG
AGTACTCACCAGTCACAGAAAAGCATCTTACGGATGGCATGACAGTAAGAGAATTATGCAGTGCTGCCAT
AACCATGAGTGATAACACTGCGGCCAACTTACTTCTGACAACGATCGGAGGACCGAAGGAGCTAACCGCT
TTTTTGCACAACATGGGGGATCATGTAACTCGCCTTGATCGTTGGGAACCGGAGCTGAATGAAGCCATAC
CAAACGACGAGCGTGACACCACGATGCCTGTAGCAATGGCAACAACGTTGCGCAAACTATTAACTGGCGA
ACTACTTACTCTAGCTTCCCGGCAACAATTAATAGACTGGATGGAGGCGGATAAAGTTGCAGGACCACTT
CTGCGCTCGGCCCTTCCGGCTGGCTGGTTTATTGCTGATAAATCTGGAGCCGGTGAGCGTGGGTCTCGCG
GTATCATTGCAGCACTGGGGCCAGATGGTAAGCCCTCCCGTATCGTAGTTATCTACACGACGGGGAGTCA
GGCAACTATGGATGAACGAAATAGACAGATCGCTGAGATAGGTGCCTCACTGATTAAGCATTGGTAACTG
TCAGACCAAGTTTACTCATATATACTTTAGATTGATTTAAAACTTCATTTTTAATTTAAAAGGATCTAGG
TGAAGATCCTTTTTGATAATCTCATGACCAAAATCCCTTAACGTGAGTTTTCGTTCCACTGAGCGTCAGA
CCCCGTAGAAAAGATCAAAGGATCTTCTTGAGATCCTTTTTTTCTGCGCGTAATCTGCTGCTTGCAAACA
AAAAAACCACCGCTACCAGCGGTGGTTTGTTTGCCGGATCAAGAGCTACCAACTCTTTTTCCGAAGGTAA
CTGGCTTCAGCAGAGCGCAGATACCAAATACTGTTCTTCTAGTGTAGCCGTAGTTAGGCCACCACTTCAA
GAACTCTGTAGCACCGCCTACATACCTCGCTCTGCTAATCCTGTTACCAGTGGCTGCTGCCAGTGGCGAT
AAGTCGTGTCTTACCGGGTTGGACTCAAGACGATAGTTACCGGATAAGGCGCAGCGGTCGGGCTGAACGG
GGGGTTCGTGCACACAGCCCAGCTTGGAGCGAACGACCTACACCGAACTGAGATACCTACAGCGTGAGCT
ATGAGAAAGCGCCACGCTTCCCGAAGGGAGAAAGGCGGACAGGTATCCGGTAAGCGGCAGGGTCGGAACA
GGAGAGCGCACGAGGGAGCTTCCAGGGGGAAACGCCTGGTATCTTTATAGTCCTGTCGGGTTTCGCCACC
TCTGACTTGAGCGTCGATTTTTGTGATGCTCGTCAGGGGGGCGGAGCCTATGGAAAAACGCCAGCAACGC
GGCCTTTTTACGGTTCCTGGCCTTTTGCTGGCCTTTTGCTCACATGTTCTTTCCTGCGTTATCCCCTGAT
TCTGTGGATAACCGTATTACCGCCTTTGAGTGAGCTGATACCGCTCGCCGCAGCCGAACGACCGAGCGCA
GCGAGTCAGTGAGCGAGGAAGCGGAAGAGCGCCCAATACGCAAACCGCCTCTCCCCGCGCGTTGGCCGAT
TCATTAATGCAGCTGGCACGACAGGTTTCCCGACTGGAAAGCGGGCAGTGAGCGCAACGCAATTAATGTG
AGTTAGCTCACTCATTAGGCACCCCAGGCTTTACACTTTATGCTTCCGGCTCGTATGTTGTGTGGAATTG
TGAGCGGATAACAATTTCACACAGGAAACAGCTATGACCATGATTACGCCAAGCGCGCAATTAACCCTCA
CTAAAGGGAACAAAAGCTGGAGCTGCAAGC
