>Addgene plasmid #143643 | TFORF2860 | depositor partial sequence | sequence record 283059 | Insert
ACCGCCACCATGAAAGTCGCCAGTGGCAGCACCGCCACCGCCGCCGCGGGCCCCAGCTGCGCGCTGAAGG
CCGGCAAGACAGCGAGCGGTGCGGGCGAGGTGGTGCGCTGTCTGTCTGAGCAGAGCGTGGCCATCTCGCG
CTGCGCCGGGGGCGCCGGGGCGCGCCTGCCTGCCCTGCTGGACGAGCAGCAGGTAAACGTGCTGCTCTAC
GACATGAACGGCTGTTACTCACGCCTCAAGGAGCTGGTGCCCACCCTGCCCCAGAACCGCAAGGTGAGCA
AGGTGGAGATTCTCCAGCACGTCATCGACTACATCAGGGACCTTCAGTTGGAGCTGAACTCGGAATCCGA
AGTTGGAACCCCCGGGGGCCGAGGGCTGCCGGTCCGGGCTCCGCTCAGCACCCTCAACGGCGAGATCAGC
GCCCTGACGGCCGAGGCGGCATGCGTTCCTGCGGACGATCGCATCTTGTGTCGCTAGTAATGAACTAGTC
CGTAACTTGAAAGTATTTCGATTTCTTGGCTTTATATATCTTGTGGAAAGGACGAGTACACGACTACCGG
AGACACGAC
