>Addgene plasmid #143643 | TFORF2860 | depositor partial sequence | sequence record 283060 | Barcode
GTACACGACTACCGGAGACACGAC
